>Addgene plasmid #203129 | Salsa-BC288-P3H12 | addgene full sequence | sequence record 421472 | Addgene NGS Result
AGCGCCCAATACGCAAACCGCCTCTCCCCGCGCGTTGGCCGATTCATTAATGCAGTCGAGGGATCTCCAT
AAGAGAAGAGGGACAGCTATGACTGGGAGTAGTCAGGAGAGGAGGAAAAATCTGGCTAGTAAAACATGTA
AGGAAAATTTTAGGGATGTTAAAGAAAAAAATAACACAAAACAAAATATAAAAAAAATCTAACCTCAAGT
CAAGGCTTTTCTATGGAATAAGGAATGGACAGCAGGGGGCTGTTTCATATACTGATGACCTCTTTATAGC
CAACCTTTGTTCATGGCAGCCAGCATATGGGCATATGTTGCCAAACTCTAAACCAAATACTCATTCTGAT
GTTTTAAATGATTTGCCCTCCCATATGTCCTTCCGAGTGAGAGACACAAAAAATTCCAACACACTATTGC
AATGAAAATAAATTTCCTTTATTAGCCAGAAGTCAGATGCTCAAGGGGCTTCATGATGTCCCCATAATTT
TTGGCAGAGGGAAAAAGATCGATCTCAGTGGTATTTGTGAGCCAGGGCATTGGCCACACCAGCCACCACC
TTCTGATAGGCAGCCTGCACCTGAGGAGTGAATTCTTTGCCAAAATGATGAGACAGCACAACAACCAGCA
CGTTGCCCAGGAGCTGTAGGAAAGAGAAGAAGGCATGAACATGGTTAGCAGAGGGGCCCGGTTTGGACTC
AGAGTATTTTATCCTCATCTCAAACAGTGTATATCATTGTAACCATAAAGAGAAAGGCAGGATGATGACC
AGGGTGTAGTTGTTTCTACCAATAAGAATATTTCCACGCCAGCCAGAATTTATATGCAGAAATATTCTAC
CTTATCATTTAATTATAACAATTGTTCTCTAAAACTGTGCTGAAGTACAATATAATATACCCTGATTGCC
TTGAAAAAAAAGTGATTAGAGAAAGTACTTACAATCTGACAAATAAACAAAAGTGAATTTAAAAATTCGT
TACAAATGCAAGCTAAAGTTTAACGAAAAAGTTACAGAAAATGAAAAGAAAATAAGAGGAGACAATGGTT
GTCAACAGAGTAGAAAGTGAAAGAAACAAAATTATCATGAGGGTCCATGGTGATACAAGGGACATCTTCC
CATTCTAAACAACACCCTGAAAACTTTGCCCCCTCCATATAACATGAATTTTACAATAGCGAAAAAGAAA
GAACAATCAAGGGTCCCCAAACTCACCCTGAAGTTCTCAGCTCTAGAGATATCGTCGAGGCCGCGCTAGC
GTTTAAACTGTCGACCTTAATTAAGAGATCTGCTCGAGGCGCGTCAGCTGACTAGAGGATCCCCGGGTAC
CGAGCTCGAATTCGGGGCCGCGGAGGCTGGATCGGTCCCGGTGTCTTCTATGGAGGTCAAAACAGCGTGG
ATGGCGTCTCCAGGCGATCTGACGGTTCACTAAACGAGCTCTGCTTATATAGGCCTCCCACCGTACACGC
CTACCTCGACCCGGGTACCGAGCTCGACTTTCACTTTTCTCTATCACTGATAGGGAGTGGTAAACTCGAC
TTTCACTTTTCTCTATCACTGATAGGGAGTGGTAAACTCGACTTTCACTTTTCTCTATCACTGATAGGGA
GTGGTAAACTCGACTTTCACTTTTCTCTATCACTGATAGGGAGTGGTAAACTCGACTTTCACTTTTCTCT
ATCACTGATAGGGAGTGGTAAACTCGACCTATATAAGCAGAGCTCGTTTAGTGAACCGTCAGATCGCCTG
GAGACGCCATCCACGCTGTTTTGACCTCCATAGAAGACACCGGGACCGATCCAGCCTCCGCGGCCCCGAA
TTCCTGCAGCGGCCGCTCTAGAACTAGTGGATCCCCGCGGATGGTGAGCAAGGGCGAGGAGCTGTTCACC
GGGGTGGTGCCCATCCTGGTCGAGCTGGACGGCGACGTAAACGGCCACAAGTTCAGCGTGTCCGGCGAGG
GCGAGGGCGATGCCACCTACGGCAAGCTGACCCTGAAGTTCATCTGCACCACCGGCAAGCTGCCCGTGCC
CTGGCCCACCCTCGTGACCACCCTGACCTACGGCGTGCAGTGCTTCAGCCGCTACCCCGACCACATGAAG
CAGCACGACTTCTTCAAGTCCGCCATGCCCGAAGGCTACGTCCAGGAGCGCACCATCTTCTTCAAGGACG
ACGGCAACTACAAGACCCGCGCCGAGGTGAAGTTCGAGGGCGACACCCTGGTGAACCGCATCGAGCTGAA
GGGCATCGACTTCAAGGAGGACGGCAACATCCTGGGGCACAAGCTGGAGTACAACTACAACAGCCACAAC
GTCTATATCATGGCCGACAAGCAGAAGAACGGCATCAAGGTGAACTTCAAGATCCGCCACAACATCGAGG
ACGGCAGCGTGCAGCTCGCCGACCACTACCAGCAGAACACCCCCATCGGCGACGGCCCCGTGCTGCTGCC
CGACAACCACTACCTGAGCACCCAGTCCGCCCTGAGCAAAGACCCCAACGAGAAGCGCGATCACATGGTC
CTGCTGGAGTTCGTGACCGCCGCCGGGATCACTCTCGGCATGGACGAGCTGTACAAGTAAACGTACATAG
GAATTCGATATCAAGCTTGTCGACCTAGTTCTAGAGGATCCAGACATGATAAGATACATTGATGAGTTTG
GACAAACCACAACTAGAATGCAGTGAAAAAAATGCTTTATTTGTGAAATTTGTGATGCTATTGCTTTATT
TGTAACCATTATAAGCTGCAATAAACAAGTTAACAACAACAATTGCATTCATTTTATGTTTCAGGTTCAG
GGGGAGGTGTGGGAGGTTTTTTAAAGCAAGTAAAACCTCTACAAATGTGGTATGGCTGATTATGATCCTG
CAAGCCTCGTCGTCCTGGCCGGACCACGCTATCTGTGCAAGGTCCCCGGCCCCGGACGCGCGCTCCATGA
GCAGAGCGCCCGCCGCCGAGGCGAAGACTCGGGCGGCGCCCTGCCCGTCCCACCAGGTCAACAGGCGGTA
ACCGGCCTCTTCATCGGGAATGCGCGCGACCTTCAGCATCGCCGGCATGTCCCCCTGGCGGACGGGAAGT
ATCCAGCTCGACCAAGCTGGCCGCGTCGAGTGAAGACGAAAGGGCCTCGTGATACGCCTATTTTTATAGG
TTAATGTCATGATAATAATGGTTTCTTAGACGTCAGGTGGCACTTTTCGGGGAAATGTGCGCGGAACCCC
TATTTGTTTATTTTTCTAAATACATTCAAATATGTATCCGCTCATGAGACAATAACCCTGATAAATGCTT
CAATAATATTGAAAAAGGAAGAGTATGAGTATTCAACATTTCCGTGTCGCCCTTATTCCCTTTTTTGCGG
CATTTTGCCTTCCTGTTTTTGCTCACCCAGAAACGCTGGTGAAAGTAAAAGATGCTGAAGATCAGTTGGG
TGCACGAGTGGGTTACATCGAACTGGATCTCAACAGCGGTAAGATCCTTGAGAGTTTTCGCCCCGAAGAA
CGTTTTCCAATGATGAGCACTTTTAAAGTTCTGCTATGTGGCGCGGTATTATCCCGTGTTGACGCCGGGC
AAGAGCAACTCGGTCGCCGCATACACTATTCTCAGAATGACTTGGTTGAGTACTCACCAGTCACAGAAAA
GCATCTTACGGATGGCATGACAGTAAGAGAATTATGCAGTGCTGCCATAACCATGAGTGATAACACTGCG
GCCAACTTACTTCTGACAACGATCGGAGGACCGAAGGAGCTAACCGCTTTTTTGCACAACATGGGGGATC
ATGTAACTCGCCTTGATCGTTGGGAACCGGAGCTGAATGAAGCCATACCAAACGACGAGCGTGACACCAC
GATGCCTGTAGCAATGGCAACAACGTTGCGCAAACTATTAACTGGCGAACTACTTACTCTAGCTTCCCGG
CAACAATTAATAGACTGGATGGAGGCGGATAAAGTTGCAGGACCACTTCTGCGCTCGGCCCTTCCGGCTG
GCTGGTTTATTGCTGATAAATCTGGAGCCGGTGAGCGTGGGTCTCGCGGTATCATTGCAGCACTGGGGCC
AGATGGTAAGCCCTCCCGTATCGTAGTTATCTACACGACGGGGAGTCAGGCAACTATGGATGAACGAAAT
AGACAGATCGCTGAGATAGGTGCCTCACTGATTAAGCATTGGTAACTGTCAGACCAAGTTTACTCATATA
TACTTTAGATTGATTTAAAACTTCATTTTTAATTTAAAAGGATCTAGGTGAAGATCCTTTTTGATAATCT
CATGACCAAAATCCCTTAACGTGAGTTTTCGTTCCACTGAGCGTCAGACCCCGTAGAAAAGATCAAAGGA
TCTTCTTGAGATCCTTTTTTTCTGCGCGTAATCTGCTGCTTGCAAACAAAAAAACCACCGCTACCAGCGG
TGGTTTGTTTGCCGGATCAAGAGCTACCAACTCTTTTTCCGAAGGTAACTGGCTTCAGCAGAGCGCAGAT
ACCAAATACTGTTCTTCTAGTGTAGCCGTAGTTAGGCCACCACTTCAAGAACTCTGTAGCACCGCCTACA
TACCTCGCTCTGCTAATCCTGTTACCAGTGGCTGCTGCCAGTGGCGATAAGTCGTGTCTTACCGGGTTGG
ACTCAAGACGATAGTTACCGGATAAGGCGCAGCGGTCGGGCTGAACGGGGGGTTCGTGCACACAGCCCAG
CTTGGAGCGAACGACCTACACCGAACTGAGATACCTACAGCGTGAGCTATGAGAAAGCGCCACGCTTCCC
GAAGGGAGAAAGGCGGACAGGTATCCGGTAAGCGGCAGGGTCGGAACAGGAGAGCGCACGAGGGAGCTTC
CAGGGGGAAACGCCTGGTATCTTTATAGTCCTGTCGGGTTTCGCCACCTCTGACTTGAGCGTCGATTTTT
GTGATGCTCGTCAGGGGGGCGGAGCCTATGGAAAAACGCCAGCAACGCGGCCTTTTTACGGTTCCTGGCC
TTTTGCTGGCCTTTTGCTCACATGTTCTTTCCTGCGTTATCCCCTGATTCTGTGGATAACCGTATTACCG
CCTTTGAGTGAGCTGATACCGCTCGCCGCAGCCGAACGACCGAGCGCAGCGAGTCAGTGAGCGAGGAAGC
GGAAG
Features (pLannotate 1.2.2; 17 found; start..end, strand, type, name):
      2..55      +  CDS            lacI (fragment): lac repressor; lacI; The lac repressor binds to the lac operator to inhibit transcription in E. coli. This inhibition can be relieved by adding lactose or isopropyl-β-D-thiogalactopyranoside (IPTG).
    388..443     -  polyA_signal   β-globin poly(A) signal: rabbit β-globin polyadenylation signal (Gil and Proudfoot, 1987)
    518..640     -  CDS            HBB: HBB_COLGU - Experimental evidence at transcript level: Swiss-Prot protein existence level 2. Involved in oxygen transport from the lung to the various peripheral tissues. From Colobus guereza (Mantled guereza) (Eastern black-and-white colobus monkey).
    644..1216    -  intron         β-globin intron: intron from rabbit β-globin gene
   1312..1343    -  misc_feature   MCS (fragment): pUC18/19 multiple cloning site
   1437..1475    -  promoter       minimal CMV promoter: human cytomegalovirus (CMV) immediate early promoter
   1493..1708    -  protein_bind   tetracycline response element (fragment): contains seven copies of the tetracycline operator tetO tetracycline repressor TetR
   1708..1753    +  promoter       TRE3GV promoter (fragment): 3rd-generation Tet-responsive promoter that can be activated by binding of Tet-On® 3G, optimized for retroviral and lentiviral vectors
   1829..1856    +  misc_feature   MCS (fragment): pBluescript multiple cloning site
   1861..2580    +  CDS            EGFP: the original enhanced GFP (Yang et al., 1996) mammalian codon-optimized
   2589..2613    +  misc_feature   MCS (fragment): pBluescript multiple cloning site
   2627..2761    -  polyA_signal   SV40 poly(A) signal: SV40 polyadenylation signal
   2784..2867    -  CDS            large T antigen (fragment): large T antigen from SV40 (simian virus 40)
   2861..3091    -  CDS            str (fragment): STR_KLEPN - Protein inferred from homology: Swiss-Prot protein existence level 3. The aminoglycoside phosphotransferases achieve inactivation of their antibiotic substrates by phosphorylation. From Klebsiella pneumoniae.
   3210..3314    +  promoter       AmpR promoter: bla
   3315..4175    +  CDS            AmpR: β-lactamase; bla; confers resistance to ampicillin, carbenicillin, and related antibiotics
   4346..4934    +  rep_origin     ori: high-copy-number ColE1/pMB1/pBR322/pUC origin of replication
