[The description below was written by a language model from this plasmid's Addgene catalogue record and pLannotate feature annotations shown in this document.]
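Description:
Salsa-BC288-P3H12 is a mammalian expression plasmid built on the pCER206 backbone that serves as one member of a set of barcoded reporters for PRESTO-Salsa, a highly multiplexed GPCR bioactivity screening approach. It is propagated in E. coli as a high-copy plasmid through a ColE1/pUC-type origin and selected with ampicillin via the β-lactamase gene and its native promoter. The sequenced record is about 5.1 kb.

The payload is a roughly 730 bp synthetic EGFP/BC288 insert placed under a Tet Response Element promoter. The feature table shows a central block of tetO repeats flanked on either side by minimal promoter elements, an arrangement resembling a bidirectional Tet-responsive unit. In one direction, a TRE3G-type minimal promoter fragment drives mammalian codon-optimized EGFP. The insert was cloned between BsrGI and HindIII, so the BC288 barcode presumably lies just downstream of the EGFP coding sequence, where it would be carried in the reporter transcript, although the barcode itself is not annotated. An SV40 polyadenylation signal lies after this region but is annotated on the opposite strand. In the other direction, a minimal CMV promoter leads into a short polylinker fragment, a rabbit β-globin intron and a β-globin poly(A) signal, with no coding sequence annotated in that arm apart from a globin exon fragment. Small lacI, SV40 large T antigen and aminoglycoside phosphotransferase fragments appear to be backbone remnants.

Because the TRE requires a Tet transactivator, reporter output should depend on tTA-type activity in the transfected cells, with the unique barcode allowing this reporter's transcript to be distinguished from others when many are pooled. The record does not say which receptor this barcode is paired with.
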