Addgene plasmid #203129: Salsa-BC288-P3H12
Purpose: Expression of barcoded reporter plasmid for PRESTO-Salsa; EGFP/BC288
Depositing lab: Noah Palm. Depositing organization: Yale University. Publication: Highly multiplexed bioactivity screening reveals human and microbiota metabolome-GPCRome interactions. Chen H, Rosen CE, Gonzalez-Hernandez JA, Song D, Potempa J, Ring AM, Palm NW. Cell. 2023 Jul 6;186(14):3095-3110.e19. doi: 10.1016/j.cell.2023.05.024. Epub 2023 Jun 14. PubMed 37321219.
Backbone
  Vector backbone: pCER206
  Vector type: Mammalian Expression
Growth in bacteria
  Bacterial resistance: Ampicillin, 100 μg/mL
  Growth temperature: 37°C
  Growth strain: DH5alpha
  Copy number: High Copy
Gene/Insert
  Gene/Insert name: EGFP/BC288
  Species: Synthetic
  Insert size (bp): 730
  Promoter: Tet Response Element (TRE)
  Cloning method: Restriction Enzyme; 5′ cloning site BsrGI (not destroyed); 3′ cloning site HindIII (not destroyed)
  Sequencing primers: 5′ Custom primer (GAAGCGCGATCACATGG)
Terms and licenses: Academic/Nonprofit Terms; Industry Terms: Not Available to Industry
How to cite: Salsa-BC288-P3H12 was a gift from Noah Palm (Addgene plasmid # 203129 ; http://n2t.net/addgene:203129 ; RRID:Addgene_203129)
