>Addgene plasmid #203129 | Salsa-BC288-P3H12 | depositor partial sequence | sequence record 394002 | BC288
ACGTACATAG
